>Addgene plasmid #40960 | EGFP-bSV-1282-1792 | addgene partial sequence | sequence record 56208 | EGFP-C 5'-CATGGTCCTGCTGGAGTTCGTG-3'
GACGAGCTGTCAAGTACTCAGATCTCGAGCTCAAGCTTCGAATTCTGCAGTCGACGGTACCGCGGGCCCG
GGCAGAGGTCAAGCCTTACGACGTGACGCGGATGGTGCCCGTGCCCCAGACAACAGCCGGCACCGTGCTG
GATGGGGTCAACGTGGGCCGAGGCTACGGGCTGGTGGAAGGGGACGACCGGAGGCAGTTCGAGATCGCCA
GCATCTCAGTGGACGTCTGGCACATCCTGGAGTTCGACTACAGCAGGCTCCCCAAGCAGAGCATCGGGCA
GTTCCACGAAGGCGATGCCTACGTGGTGAAGTGGAAGTTCATCGTGAGCACTGCAGTGGGAAGCCGGCAG
AAGGGGGAGCACTCGGTCAGGGTGGCTGGCAAAGAGAAATGTGTCTACTTCTTCTGGCAAGGCCGCCAGT
CGACCGTGAGTGAGAAGGGCACATCAGCTCTGATGACAGTGGAGCTGGACGAGGAAAGGGGGGCCCAGGT
CCAGGTCCTGCAGGGCAAGGAGCCCCCCTGTTTCCTGCAGTGCTTCCAGGGGGGGATGGTGGTCCACTCC
GGGAGACGGGAGGAGGAGGAAGAGAACACACAGAGCGAGTGGCGGCTGTACTGTGTGCGCGGAGAGGTGC
CTGTGGAGGGGAACTTGCTGGAGGTGGCCTGTCACTGCAGCAGCCTCAGGTCTAGGACGTCCATGGTTGT
CCTCAACGTCCACAAAGCCCTCATCTACCTGTGGCATGGATGCAAAGCCCAGGCCCACACGAAGGAGGTC
GGACGGACTGCAGCCAATAAAATCAAGGACCAATGTCCCCTGGAGGCCGGGCTGCACAGTAGCAGCAAAG
TGACAATTCATGAGTGTGATGAAGGCTCGGAGCCCCTGGGGTTCTGGGACGCTCTGGGGAGGAGAGACCG
GAAAGCCTACGACTGCATGCTTCAAGATCCTGGAAATTTTAA
