[The description below was written by a language model from this plasmid's Addgene catalogue record.]
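Description:
EGFP-bSV-1282-1792 is a mammalian expression plasmid built on the Clontech pEGFP-C1 backbone, with a total size of about 6.3 kb. It carries a 1530 bp fragment of bovine (B. taurus) supervillin (SVIL) encoding residues 1282–1792, that is, the carboxy-terminal portion of the protein left after deleting amino acids 1–1281. The fragment was inserted by restriction cloning between a SmaI site, which was destroyed in the process, and an XbaI site, which was retained. This places it downstream of, and in frame with, the EGFP coding sequence supplied by the backbone, so the expressed product is a supervillin fragment tagged with EGFP at its N terminus. The plasmid is maintained at high copy in E. coli under kanamycin selection. The record provides no feature table and does not list the promoter or other regulatory elements. pEGFP-C1-type vectors generally drive the fusion from a CMV immediate-early promoter with an SV40 polyadenylation signal, and they carry a kanamycin/neomycin resistance cassette that also permits G418 selection in mammalian cells.

The construct belongs to a set of truncation constructs made for domain analysis of supervillin, an F-actin-bundling protein associated with the plasma membrane that also contains functional nuclear localization signals. Expressing the fluorescent C-terminal fragment in cultured mammalian cells lets its subcellular distribution be followed by microscopy. Comparing it with full-length supervillin or with other fragments helps show which regions of the protein contribute to cytoskeletal association, membrane targeting or nuclear localization. The record does not state what specific behaviour was observed for this fragment.
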