Addgene plasmid #40960: EGFP-bSV-1282-1792
Depositing lab: Elizabeth Luna. Depositing organization: University of Massachusetts, Worcester. Publication: Domain analysis of supervillin, an F-actin bundling plasma membrane protein with functional nuclear localization signals. Wulfkuhle JD, Donina IE, Stark NH, Pope RK, Pestonjamasp KN, Niswonger ML, Luna EJ. J Cell Sci. 1999 Jul:112 (Pt 13):2125-36. doi: 10.1242/jcs.112.13.2125 PubMed 10362542.
Backbone
  Vector backbone: pEGFP-C1
  Backbone manufacturer: Clontech
  Backbone size w/o insert (bp): 4731
  Total vector size (bp): 6261
  Vector type: Mammalian Expression
Growth in bacteria
  Bacterial resistance: Kanamycin, 50 μg/mL
  Growth temperature: 37°C
  Growth strain: JM109
  Copy number: High Copy
Gene/Insert
  Gene/Insert name: supervillin (alt name: SVIL)
  Species: B. taurus (bovine)
  Insert size (bp): 1530
  Mutation: deleted amino acids 1-1281
  Entrez Gene: SVIL
  Tag / fusion protein: EGFP (N terminal on backbone)
  Cloning method: Restriction Enzyme; 5′ cloning site SmaI (destroyed during cloning); 3′ cloning site XbaI (not destroyed)
  Sequencing primers: 5′ EGFP; 3′ unknown
Terms and licenses: Academic/Nonprofit Terms; Industry Terms: Not Available to Industry
How to cite: EGFP-bSV-1282-1792 was a gift from Elizabeth Luna (Addgene plasmid # 40960 ; http://n2t.net/addgene:40960 ; RRID:Addgene_40960)
